Addgene plasmid #228056: pUCmini-RELC-PGK-tdTomato
Purpose: Homologous donor template for RELC knockout expressing tdTomato
Depositing lab: Yohei Sato. Depositing organization: Jikei University. Publication: CRISPR/Cas9-mediated RELA and RELC knockout in human regulatory T cells abrogates FOXP3 expression and suppressive function. Sato Yohei, Hanawa Yamato, Tsubota Akihito. Clinical Immunology Communications, Volume 6, 2024 10.1016/j.clicom.2024.10.002.
Backbone
  Vector backbone: pUCmini
  Vector type: Mammalian Expression, CRISPR
Growth in bacteria
  Bacterial resistance: Ampicillin, 100 μg/mL
  Growth temperature: 37°C
  Growth strain: DH5alpha
  Copy number: Unknown
Gene/Insert
  Gene/Insert name: tdTomato
  Promoter: PGK
  Cloning method: Ligation Independent Cloning
  Sequencing primers: 5′ GTGTTCCGCATTCTGCAAG
Terms and licenses: Academic/Nonprofit Terms; Industry Terms: Not Available to Industry
How to cite: pUCmini-RELC-PGK-tdTomato was a gift from Yohei Sato (Addgene plasmid # 228056 ; http://n2t.net/addgene:228056 ; RRID:Addgene_228056)
