[The description below was written by a language model from this plasmid's Addgene catalogue record and pLannotate feature annotations shown in this document.]
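Description:
pUCmini-RELC-PGK-tdTomato is a small (about 4.8 kb) bacterial plasmid built on the pUCmini backbone. It serves as a homology-directed repair donor template for CRISPR/Cas9-mediated knockout of RELC in mammalian cells. It is propagated in E. coli through a high-copy ColE1/pUC-type origin of replication and selected with ampicillin via a β-lactamase gene driven by its native bla promoter. No mammalian selection marker, viral element or episomal replication function is annotated, so the plasmid acts purely as a DNA template rather than as a stably maintained expression vector.

The payload is a compact reporter cassette. The human phosphoglycerate kinase 1 (PGK) promoter drives mammalian codon-optimized tdTomato, a bright red tandem-dimer derivative of DsRed, and transcription ends at a bovine growth hormone polyadenylation signal. The homology arms are not explicitly annotated. However, there are roughly 430 unannotated bases upstream of the promoter, and the region downstream of the poly(A) signal contains a short stretch that the annotation software matched to a Rel-family protein (labelled as a RELA fragment by similarity to a chicken entry). This layout is consistent with flanking genomic sequence from the targeted Rel-family locus, the automated label probably reflecting conservation of the Rel homology domain rather than the true identity of the arm.

When a Cas9-induced break at the target site is repaired using this donor, the cassette is inserted into the gene. This disrupts the gene and marks edited cells with red fluorescence, which allows them to be identified or sorted. The associated publication applied the approach to human regulatory T cells to study FOXP3 expression and suppressive function. The depositor and sequencing-verified records differ by a single nucleotide in length and carry identical annotations.
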