Features (pLannotate 1.2.2; 7 found; start..end, strand, type, name):
    431..941     +  promoter       hPGK promoter: human phosphoglycerate kinase 1 promoter
    963..2393    +  CDS            tdTomato: tandem dimeric (pseudo-monomeric) derivative of DsRed (Shaner et al., 2004) mammalian codon-optimized
   2400..2511    +  polyA_signal   bGH poly(A) signal: bovine growth hormone polyadenylation signal
   2518..2658    +  CDS            RELA (fragment): TF65_CHICK - Experimental evidence at protein level: Swiss-Prot protein existence level 1. NF-kappa-B is a pleiotropic transcription factor present in almost all cell types and is the endpoint of a series of signal transduction events that are initiated by a vast array of stimuli related to many biological processes such as inflammation, immunity, differentiation, cell growth, tumorigenesis and apoptosis. NF-kappa-B is a homo- or heterodimeric complex formed by the Rel-like domain- containing proteins. The dimers bind at kappa-B sites in the DNA of their target genes and the individual dimers
   3046..3634    -  rep_origin     ori: high-copy-number ColE1/pMB1/pBR322/pUC origin of replication
   3805..4665    -  CDS            AmpR: β-lactamase; bla; confers resistance to ampicillin, carbenicillin, and related antibiotics
   4666..4770    -  promoter       AmpR promoter: bla
>Addgene plasmid #228056 | pUCmini-RELC-PGK-tdTomato | depositor full sequence | sequence record 447537 | pUCmini-RELC-PGK-tdTomato sequence 4795 bps
GACGTCCCAATGATCTCGAGACCCTTCTTGGGGAATCTTGGGGGAAACCCTTCTGCTAGGTCTCACGTGG
GAGGCAGATATCTCTGAAGTGGTTATCTCAGAACTTCATATTGACGTTAGCTATAGATATTAAGCTATAA
AGTGCTAACCAGTCAATATGGTTTGAATGACTTGTTTTGACACTACATAGGGACTCAATTTGAATGGGAA
AAAAAGGTGCCTCTCCCAGCCAATCTCCAAGATAACATTTCGGTCTTGTTATTTAATGTTAGGAGGAAAA
AAATCTTTGTTTTAGTCTGCTGTTATAAAAAAAACAGAATGTTAAAATCCATTATTAATTGCTATATTAA
TCTCACTGACCTCCTCCTTTTTAAAAACTTTTCAGGTGCGTATAACCCGTATATAGAGATAATTGAACAA
GAATTCCCACGGGGTTGGGGTTGCGCCTTTTCCAAGGCAGCCCTGGGTTTGCGCAGGGACGCGGCTGCTC
TGGGCGTGGTTCCGGGAAACGCAGCGGCGCCGACCCTGGGTCTCGCACATTCTTCACGTCCGTTCGCAGC
GTCACCCGGATCTTCGCCGCTACCCTTGTGGGCCCCCCGGCGACGCTTCCTGCTCCGCCCCTAAGTCGGG
AAGGTTCCTTGCGGTTCGCGGCGTGCCGGACGTGACAAACGGAAGCCGCACGTCTCACTAGTACCCTCGC
AGACGGACAGCGCCAGGGAGCAATGGCAGCGCGCCGACCGCGATGGGCTGTGGCCAATAGCGGCTGCTCA
GCGGGGCGCGCCGAGAGCAGCGGCCGGGAAGGGGCGGTGCGGGAGGCGGGGTGTGGGGCGGTAGTGTGGG
CCCTGTTCCTGCCCGCGCGGTGTTCCGCATTCTGCAAGCCTCCGGAGCGCACGTCGGCAGTCGGCTCCCT
CGTTGACCGAATCACCGACCTCTCTCCCCAGGGGGATCCACCGGTCGCCACCATGGTGAGCAAGGGCGAG
GAGGTCATCAAAGAGTTCATGCGCTTCAAGGTGCGCATGGAGGGCTCCATGAACGGCCACGAGTTCGAGA
TCGAGGGCGAGGGCGAGGGCCGCCCCTACGAGGGCACCCAGACCGCCAAGCTGAAGGTGACCAAGGGCGG
CCCCCTGCCCTTCGCCTGGGACATCCTGTCCCCCCAGTTCATGTACGGCTCCAAGGCGTACGTGAAGCAC
CCCGCCGACATCCCCGATTACAAGAAGCTGTCCTTCCCCGAGGGCTTCAAGTGGGAGCGCGTGATGAACT
TCGAGGACGGCGGTCTGGTGACCGTGACCCAGGACTCCTCCCTGCAGGACGGCACGCTGATCTACAAGGT
GAAGATGCGCGGCACCAACTTCCCCCCCGACGGCCCCGTAATGCAGAAGAAGACCATGGGCTGGGAGGCC
TCCACCGAGCGCCTGTACCCCCGCGACGGCGTGCTGAAGGGCGAGATCCACCAGGCCCTGAAGCTGAAGG
ACGGCGGCCACTACCTGGTGGAGTTCAAGACCATCTACATGGCCAAGAAGCCCGTGCAACTGCCCGGCTA
CTACTACGTGGACACCAAGCTGGACATCACCTCCCACAACGAGGACTACACCATCGTGGAACAGTACGAG
CGCTCCGAGGGCCGCCACCACCTGTTCCTGGGGCATGGCACCGGCAGCACCGGCAGCGGCAGCTCCGGCA
CCGCCTCCTCCGAGGACAACAACATGGCCGTCATCAAAGAGTTCATGCGCTTCAAGGTGCGCATGGAGGG
CTCCATGAACGGCCACGAGTTCGAGATCGAGGGCGAGGGCGAGGGCCGCCCCTACGAGGGCACCCAGACC
GCCAAGCTGAAGGTGACCAAGGGCGGCCCCCTGCCCTTCGCCTGGGACATCCTGTCCCCCCAGTTCATGT
ACGGCTCCAAGGCGTACGTGAAGCACCCCGCCGACATCCCCGATTACAAGAAGCTGTCCTTCCCCGAGGG
CTTCAAGTGGGAGCGCGTGATGAACTTCGAGGACGGCGGTCTGGTGACCGTGACCCAGGACTCCTCCCTG
CAGGACGGCACGCTGATCTACAAGGTGAAGATGCGCGGCACCAACTTCCCCCCCGACGGCCCCGTAATGC
AGAAGAAGACCATGGGCTGGGAGGCCTCCACCGAGCGCCTGTACCCCCGCGACGGCGTGCTGAAGGGCGA
GATCCACCAGGCCCTGAAGCTGAAGGACGGCGGCCACTACCTGGTGGAGTTCAAGACCATCTACATGGCC
AAGAAGCCCGTGCAACTGCCCGGCTACTACTACGTGGACACCAAGCTGGACATCACCTCCCACAACGAGG
ACTACACCATCGTGGAACAGTACGAGCGCTCCGAGGGCCGCCACCACCTGTTCCTGTACGGCATGGACGA
GCTGTACAAGTAGGTCGACCTGTGCCTTCTAGTTGCCAGCCATCTGTTGTTTGCCCCTCCCCCGTGCCTT
CCTTGACCCTGGAAGGTGCCACTCCCACTGTCCTTTCCTAATAAAATGAGGAAATTGCATCATCGATCCC
AGCCAGAGGGGAATGCGTTTTAGATACAAATGTGAAGGGCGATCAGCAGGCAGCATTCCAGGGGAGCACA
GCACAGACAACAACCGAACATACCCTTCTATCCAGGTAATAGACCCTTCTTCTGTGTCTATCTCACTATT
AGTTGCTTCATATACTAGCTATAGCAATTATTTTAAAGGGCCAGTTTCTTCACAGTCATCTCCACAGGTT
TATCTTTTTCTTTTTTCCTTTTTTTTTTTAAACGGATCTGTCAAAAAGACATCTATTAGATAGATGTCTA
AGGACATTTCTTAAATATAAAATGGAGTCTTCCCCACTGCAGATAGTTCTATGGTGCTTGTGTATTAACC
TAAGTAGAGCGACTCAATGTTGAGAGTACACTGGCAACTTTTGGATCATGTTCTTTTTCATGGAACACAG
AGATAATAAGGAAAACCCATTCTCTGCAGCTAGCATCGGAAAGAACATGTGAGCAAAAGGCCAGCAAAAG
GCCAGGAACCGTAAAAAGGCCGCGTTGCTGGCGTTTTTCCATAGGCTCCGCCCCCCTGACGAGCATCACA
AAAATCGACGCTCAAGTCAGAGGTGGCGAAACCCGACAGGACTATAAAGATACCAGGCGTTTCCCCCTGG
AAGCTCCCTCGTGCGCTCTCCTGTTCCGACCCTGCCGCTTACCGGATACCTGTCCGCCTTTCTCCCTTCG
GGAAGCGTGGCGCTTTCTCATAGCTCACGCTGTAGGTATCTCAGTTCGGTGTAGGTCGTTCGCTCCAAGC
TGGGCTGTGTGCACGAACCCCCCGTTCAGCCCGACCGCTGCGCCTTATCCGGTAACTATCGTCTTGAGTC
CAACCCGGTAAGACACGACTTATCGCCACTGGCAGCAGCCACTGGTAACAGGATTAGCAGAGCGAGGTAT
GTAGGCGGTGCTACAGAGTTCTTGAAGTGGTGGCCTAACTACGGCTACACTAGAAGAACAGTATTTGGTA
TCTGCGCTCTGCTGAAGCCAGTTACCTTCGGAAAAAGAGTTGGTAGCTCTTGATCCGGCAAACAAACCAC
CGCTGGTAGCGGTGGTTTTTTTGTTTGCAAGCAGCAGATTACGCGCAGAAAAAAAGGATCTCAAGAAGAT
CCTTTGATCTTTTCTACGGGGTCTGACGCTCAGTGGAACGAAAACTCACGTTAAGGGATTTTGGTCATGA
GATTATCAAAAAGGATCTTCACCTAGATCCTTTTAAATTAAAAATGAAGTTTTAAATCAATCTAAAGTAT
ATATGAGTAAACTTGGTCTGACAGTTACCAATGCTTAATCAGTGAGGCACCTATCTCAGCGATCTGTCTA
TTTCGTTCATCCATAGTTGCCTGACTCCCCGTCGTGTAGATAACTACGATACGGGAGGGCTTACCATCTG
GCCCCAGTGCTGCAATGATACCGCGAGACCCACGCTCACCGGCTCCAGATTTATCAGCAATAAACCAGCC
AGCCGGAAGGGCCGAGCGCAGAAGTGGTCCTGCAACTTTATCCGCCTCCATCCAGTCTATTAATTGTTGC
CGGGAAGCTAGAGTAAGTAGTTCGCCAGTTAATAGTTTGCGCAACGTTGTTGCCATTGCTACAGGCATCG
TGGTGTCACGCTCGTCGTTTGGTATGGCTTCATTCAGCTCCGGTTCCCAACGATCAAGGCGAGTTACATG
ATCCCCCATGTTGTGCAAAAAAGCGGTTAGCTCCTTCGGTCCTCCGATCGTTGTCAGAAGTAAGTTGGCC
GCAGTGTTATCACTCATGGTTATGGCAGCACTGCATAATTCTCTTACTGTCATGCCATCCGTAAGATGCT
TTTCTGTGACTGGTGAGTACTCAACCAAGTCATTCTGAGAATAGTGTATGCGGCGACCGAGTTGCTCTTG
CCCGGCGTCAATACGGGATAATACCGCGCCACATAGCAGAACTTTAAAAGTGCTCATCATTGGAAAACGT
TCTTCGGGGCGAAAACTCTCAAGGATCTTACCGCTGTTGAGATCCAGTTCGATGTAACCCACTCGTGCAC
CCAACTGATCTTCAGCATCTTTTACTTTCACCAGCGTTTCTGGGTGAGCAAAAACAGGAAGGCAAAATGC
CGCAAAAAAGGGAATAAGGGCGACACGGAAATGTTGAATACTCATACTCTTCCTTTTTCAATATTATTGA
AGCATTTATCAGGGTTATTGTCTCATGAGCGGATACATATTTGAATGTATTTAGAAAAATAAACAAATAG
GGGTTCCGCGCACATTTCCCCGAAAAGTGCCACCT
