Features (pLannotate 1.2.2; 7 found; start..end, strand, type, name):
    431..941     +  promoter       hPGK promoter: human phosphoglycerate kinase 1 promoter
    963..2393    +  CDS            tdTomato: tandem dimeric (pseudo-monomeric) derivative of DsRed (Shaner et al., 2004) mammalian codon-optimized
   2399..2510    +  polyA_signal   bGH poly(A) signal: bovine growth hormone polyadenylation signal
   2517..2657    +  CDS            RELA (fragment): TF65_CHICK - Experimental evidence at protein level: Swiss-Prot protein existence level 1. NF-kappa-B is a pleiotropic transcription factor present in almost all cell types and is the endpoint of a series of signal transduction events that are initiated by a vast array of stimuli related to many biological processes such as inflammation, immunity, differentiation, cell growth, tumorigenesis and apoptosis. NF-kappa-B is a homo- or heterodimeric complex formed by the Rel-like domain- containing proteins. The dimers bind at kappa-B sites in the DNA of their target genes and the individual dimers
   3045..3633    -  rep_origin     ori: high-copy-number ColE1/pMB1/pBR322/pUC origin of replication
   3804..4664    -  CDS            AmpR: β-lactamase; bla; confers resistance to ampicillin, carbenicillin, and related antibiotics
   4665..4769    -  promoter       AmpR promoter: bla
>Addgene plasmid #228056 | pUCmini-RELC-PGK-tdTomato | addgene full sequence | sequence record 452314 | Addgene NGS Result
GACGTCCCAATGATCTCGAGACCCTTCTTGGGGAATCTTGGGGGAAACCCTTCTGCTAGGTCTCACGTGG
GAGGCAGATATCTCTGAAGTGGTTATCTCAGAACTTCATATTGACGTTAGCTATAGATATTAAGCTATAA
AGTGCTAACCAGTCAATATGGTTTGAATGACTTGTTTTGACACTACATAGGGACTCAATTTGAATGGGAA
AAAAAGGTGCCTCTCCCAGCCAATCTCCAAGATAACATTTCGGTCTTGTTATTTAATGTTAGGAGGAAAA
AAATCTTTGTTTTAGTCTGCTGTTATAAAAAAAACAGAATGTTAAAATCCATTATTAATTGCTATATTAA
TCTCACTGACCTCCTCCTTTTTAAAAACTTTTCAGGTGCGTATAACCCGTATATAGAGATAATTGAACAA
GAATTCCCACGGGGTTGGGGTTGCGCCTTTTCCAAGGCAGCCCTGGGTTTGCGCAGGGACGCGGCTGCTC
TGGGCGTGGTTCCGGGAAACGCAGCGGCGCCGACCCTGGGTCTCGCACATTCTTCACGTCCGTTCGCAGC
GTCACCCGGATCTTCGCCGCTACCCTTGTGGGCCCCCCGGCGACGCTTCCTGCTCCGCCCCTAAGTCGGG
AAGGTTCCTTGCGGTTCGCGGCGTGCCGGACGTGACAAACGGAAGCCGCACGTCTCACTAGTACCCTCGC
AGACGGACAGCGCCAGGGAGCAATGGCAGCGCGCCGACCGCGATGGGCTGTGGCCAATAGCGGCTGCTCA
GCGGGGCGCGCCGAGAGCAGCGGCCGGGAAGGGGCGGTGCGGGAGGCGGGGTGTGGGGCGGTAGTGTGGG
CCCTGTTCCTGCCCGCGCGGTGTTCCGCATTCTGCAAGCCTCCGGAGCGCACGTCGGCAGTCGGCTCCCT
CGTTGACCGAATCACCGACCTCTCTCCCCAGGGGGATCCACCGGTCGCCACCATGGTGAGCAAGGGCGAG
GAGGTCATCAAAGAGTTCATGCGCTTCAAGGTGCGCATGGAGGGCTCCATGAACGGCCACGAGTTCGAGA
TCGAGGGCGAGGGCGAGGGCCGCCCCTACGAGGGCACCCAGACCGCCAAGCTGAAGGTGACCAAGGGCGG
CCCCCTGCCCTTCGCCTGGGACATCCTGTCCCCCCAGTTCATGTACGGCTCCAAGGCGTACGTGAAGCAC
CCCGCCGACATCCCCGATTACAAGAAGCTGTCCTTCCCCGAGGGCTTCAAGTGGGAGCGCGTGATGAACT
TCGAGGACGGCGGTCTGGTGACCGTGACCCAGGACTCCTCCCTGCAGGACGGCACGCTGATCTACAAGGT
GAAGATGCGCGGCACCAACTTCCCCCCCGACGGCCCCGTAATGCAGAAGAAGACCATGGGCTGGGAGGCC
TCCACCGAGCGCCTGTACCCCCGCGACGGCGTGCTGAAGGGCGAGATCCACCAGGCCCTGAAGCTGAAGG
ACGGCGGCCACTACCTGGTGGAGTTCAAGACCATCTACATGGCCAAGAAGCCCGTGCAACTGCCCGGCTA
CTACTACGTGGACACCAAGCTGGACATCACCTCCCACAACGAGGACTACACCATCGTGGAACAGTACGAG
CGCTCCGAGGGCCGCCACCACCTGTTCCTGGGGCATGGCACCGGCAGCACCGGCAGCGGCAGCTCCGGCA
CCGCCTCCTCCGAGGACAACAACATGGCCGTCATCAAAGAGTTCATGCGCTTCAAGGTGCGCATGGAGGG
CTCCATGAACGGCCACGAGTTCGAGATCGAGGGCGAGGGCGAGGGCCGCCCCTACGAGGGCACCCAGACC
GCCAAGCTGAAGGTGACCAAGGGCGGCCCCCTGCCCTTCGCCTGGGACATCCTGTCCCCCCAGTTCATGT
ACGGCTCCAAGGCGTACGTGAAGCACCCCGCCGACATCCCCGATTACAAGAAGCTGTCCTTCCCCGAGGG
CTTCAAGTGGGAGCGCGTGATGAACTTCGAGGACGGCGGTCTGGTGACCGTGACCCAGGACTCCTCCCTG
CAGGACGGCACGCTGATCTACAAGGTGAAGATGCGCGGCACCAACTTCCCCCCCGACGGCCCCGTAATGC
AGAAGAAGACCATGGGCTGGGAGGCCTCCACCGAGCGCCTGTACCCCCGCGACGGCGTGCTGAAGGGCGA
GATCCACCAGGCCCTGAAGCTGAAGGACGGCGGCCACTACCTGGTGGAGTTCAAGACCATCTACATGGCC
AAGAAGCCCGTGCAACTGCCCGGCTACTACTACGTGGACACCAAGCTGGACATCACCTCCCACAACGAGG
ACTACACCATCGTGGAACAGTACGAGCGCTCCGAGGGCCGCCACCACCTGTTCCTGTACGGCATGGACGA
GCTGTACAAGTAGGTCGACTGTGCCTTCTAGTTGCCAGCCATCTGTTGTTTGCCCCTCCCCCGTGCCTTC
CTTGACCCTGGAAGGTGCCACTCCCACTGTCCTTTCCTAATAAAATGAGGAAATTGCATCATCGATCCCA
GCCAGAGGGGAATGCGTTTTAGATACAAATGTGAAGGGCGATCAGCAGGCAGCATTCCAGGGGAGCACAG
CACAGACAACAACCGAACATACCCTTCTATCCAGGTAATAGACCCTTCTTCTGTGTCTATCTCACTATTA
GTTGCTTCATATACTAGCTATAGCAATTATTTTAAAGGGCCAGTTTCTTCACAGTCATCTCCACAGGTTT
ATCTTTTTCTTTTTTCCTTTTTTTTTTTAAACGGATCTGTCAAAAAGACATCTATTAGATAGATGTCTAA
GGACATTTCTTAAATATAAAATGGAGTCTTCCCCACTGCAGATAGTTCTATGGTGCTTGTGTATTAACCT
AAGTAGAGCGACTCAATGTTGAGAGTACACTGGCAACTTTTGGATCATGTTCTTTTTCATGGAACACAGA
GATAATAAGGAAAACCCATTCTCTGCAGCTAGCATCGGAAAGAACATGTGAGCAAAAGGCCAGCAAAAGG
CCAGGAACCGTAAAAAGGCCGCGTTGCTGGCGTTTTTCCATAGGCTCCGCCCCCCTGACGAGCATCACAA
AAATCGACGCTCAAGTCAGAGGTGGCGAAACCCGACAGGACTATAAAGATACCAGGCGTTTCCCCCTGGA
AGCTCCCTCGTGCGCTCTCCTGTTCCGACCCTGCCGCTTACCGGATACCTGTCCGCCTTTCTCCCTTCGG
GAAGCGTGGCGCTTTCTCATAGCTCACGCTGTAGGTATCTCAGTTCGGTGTAGGTCGTTCGCTCCAAGCT
GGGCTGTGTGCACGAACCCCCCGTTCAGCCCGACCGCTGCGCCTTATCCGGTAACTATCGTCTTGAGTCC
AACCCGGTAAGACACGACTTATCGCCACTGGCAGCAGCCACTGGTAACAGGATTAGCAGAGCGAGGTATG
TAGGCGGTGCTACAGAGTTCTTGAAGTGGTGGCCTAACTACGGCTACACTAGAAGAACAGTATTTGGTAT
CTGCGCTCTGCTGAAGCCAGTTACCTTCGGAAAAAGAGTTGGTAGCTCTTGATCCGGCAAACAAACCACC
GCTGGTAGCGGTGGTTTTTTTGTTTGCAAGCAGCAGATTACGCGCAGAAAAAAAGGATCTCAAGAAGATC
CTTTGATCTTTTCTACGGGGTCTGACGCTCAGTGGAACGAAAACTCACGTTAAGGGATTTTGGTCATGAG
ATTATCAAAAAGGATCTTCACCTAGATCCTTTTAAATTAAAAATGAAGTTTTAAATCAATCTAAAGTATA
TATGAGTAAACTTGGTCTGACAGTTACCAATGCTTAATCAGTGAGGCACCTATCTCAGCGATCTGTCTAT
TTCGTTCATCCATAGTTGCCTGACTCCCCGTCGTGTAGATAACTACGATACGGGAGGGCTTACCATCTGG
CCCCAGTGCTGCAATGATACCGCGAGACCCACGCTCACCGGCTCCAGATTTATCAGCAATAAACCAGCCA
GCCGGAAGGGCCGAGCGCAGAAGTGGTCCTGCAACTTTATCCGCCTCCATCCAGTCTATTAATTGTTGCC
GGGAAGCTAGAGTAAGTAGTTCGCCAGTTAATAGTTTGCGCAACGTTGTTGCCATTGCTACAGGCATCGT
GGTGTCACGCTCGTCGTTTGGTATGGCTTCATTCAGCTCCGGTTCCCAACGATCAAGGCGAGTTACATGA
TCCCCCATGTTGTGCAAAAAAGCGGTTAGCTCCTTCGGTCCTCCGATCGTTGTCAGAAGTAAGTTGGCCG
CAGTGTTATCACTCATGGTTATGGCAGCACTGCATAATTCTCTTACTGTCATGCCATCCGTAAGATGCTT
TTCTGTGACTGGTGAGTACTCAACCAAGTCATTCTGAGAATAGTGTATGCGGCGACCGAGTTGCTCTTGC
CCGGCGTCAATACGGGATAATACCGCGCCACATAGCAGAACTTTAAAAGTGCTCATCATTGGAAAACGTT
CTTCGGGGCGAAAACTCTCAAGGATCTTACCGCTGTTGAGATCCAGTTCGATGTAACCCACTCGTGCACC
CAACTGATCTTCAGCATCTTTTACTTTCACCAGCGTTTCTGGGTGAGCAAAAACAGGAAGGCAAAATGCC
GCAAAAAAGGGAATAAGGGCGACACGGAAATGTTGAATACTCATACTCTTCCTTTTTCAATATTATTGAA
GCATTTATCAGGGTTATTGTCTCATGAGCGGATACATATTTGAATGTATTTAGAAAAATAAACAAATAGG
GGTTCCGCGCACATTTCCCCGAAAAGTGCCACCT
